>Addgene plasmid #213614 | SPLICS LY-MT Short P2A | addgene full sequence | sequence record 423006 | Addgene NGS Result
GACGGATCGGGAGATCTCCCGATCCCCTATGGTGCACTCTCAGTACAATCTGCTCTGATGCCGCATAGTT
AAGCCAGTATCTGCTCCCTGCTTGTGTGTTGGAGGTCGCTGAGTAGTGCGCGAGCAAAATTTAAGCTACA
ACAAGGCAAGGCTTGACCGACAATTGCATGAAGAATCTGCTTAGGGTTAGGCGTTTTGCGCTGCTTCGCG
ATGTACGGGCCAGATATACGCGTTGACATTGATTATTGACTAGTTATTAATAGTAATCAATTACGGGGTC
ATTAGTTCATAGCCCATATATGGAGTTCCGCGTTACATAACTTACGGTAAATGGCCCGCCTGGCTGACCG
CCCAACGACCCCCGCCCATTGACGTCAATAATGACGTATGTTCCCATAGTAACGCCAATAGGGACTTTCC
ATTGACGTCAATGGGTGGAGTATTTACGGTAAACTGCCCACTTGGCAGTACATCAAGTGTATCATATGCC
AAGTACGCCCCCTATTGACGTCAATGACGGTAAATGGCCCGCCTGGCATTATGCCCAGTACATGACCTTA
TGGGACTTTCCTACTTGGCAGTACATCTACGTATTAGTCATCGCTATTACCATGGTGATGCGGTTTTGGC
AGTACATCAATGGGCGTGGATAGCGGTTTGACTCACGGGGATTTCCAAGTCTCCACCCCATTGACGTCAA
TGGGAGTTTGTTTTGGCACCAAAATCAACGGGACTTTCCAAAATGTCGTAACAACTCCGCCCCATTGACG
CAAATGGGCGGTAGGCGTGTACGGTGGGAGGTCTATATAAGCAGAGCTCTCTGGCTAACTAGAGAACCCA
CTGCTTACTGGCTTATCGAAATTAATACGACTCACTATAGGGAGACCCAAGCTTGGTACCGAGCTCGGAT
CCACCATGGCGGCGGGGGGCAGGATGGAGGACGGTTCCTTGGATATCACCCAGAGTATTGAAGACGACCC
ACTTCTGGATGCCCAGCTTCTCCCACACCACTCATTACAAGCTCACTTTAGACCCCGATTCCATCCTCTT
CCTACAGTCATCATAGTGAATCTTCTGTGGTTTATTCATCTCGTGTTTGTTGTTTTAGCATTTTTAACAG
GTGTGCTTTGTTCTTATCCTAATCCAAATGAGGACAAGTGCCCAGGAAATTACACAAACCCATTGAAAGT
TCAGACGGTTATAATCCTTGGGAAAGTTATTTTGTGGATTCTCCATTTACTCCTTGAATGCTACATCCAG
TATCACCACAGCAAAATCAGAAACCGAGGCTATAACTTGATCTACCGATCAACAAGGCATCTCAAGAGAC
TTGCGTTGATGATACAGTCCTCTGGCAACACAGTGCTTCTCCTCATACTGTGCATGCAGCACTCCTTCCC
AGAGCCTGGCAGATTGTATCTTGACCTCATTCTGGCCATCTTGGCACTGGAACTCATCTGTTCCCTGATA
TGTCTCCTCATTTACACAGTGAAAATCCGGAGATTTAATAAAGCTAAACCAGAGCCTGATATACTTGAAG
AAGAAAAAATCTATGCTTACCCCAGCAATATTACCTCGGAGACTGGATTCAGAACTATTTCAAGCCTAGA
AGAAATTGTTGAAAAGCAAGGAGACACCATTGAATACCTGAAGCGACACAATGCGCTGCTGAGTAAGCGA
TTGTTGGCTCTCACTTCCTCAGACCTGGGCTGTCAGCCAAGTAGAACGGGCGACGGCGGCAGCGGCGGCG
GCAGCGGCCGGGACCACATGGTGCTGCACGAGTACGTGAACGCCGCTGGCATCACAGGCCCCGGGCTTAA
GGAGCTCGCATGCGGAAGCGGAGCTACTAACTTCAGCCTGCTGAAGCAGGCTGGAGACGTGGAGGAGAAC
CCTGGACCTAGATCTGAATTCATGGTGGGCCGGAACAGCGCCATCGCCGCGGGCGTGTGCGGTGCCCTCT
TCATAGGGTACTGCATCTACTTTGACCGCAAAAGGCGGAGTGACCCCAACTCCAAAGGAGAAGAACTGTT
TACCGGCGTGGTGCCAATTCTCGTGGAACTGGATGGCGATGTGAATGGCCACAAATTTTCTGTCAGAGGA
GAGGGTGAAGGTGATGCCACAATCGGAAAGCTCACCCTGAAATTCATCTGCACCACTGGAAAGCTCCCTG
TGCCATGGCCAACACTGGTCACTACCCTGACCTACGGCGTGCAGTGCTTTTCCAGATACCCAGACCATAT
GAAGAGGCATGACTTTTTCAAGAGCGCCATGCCCGAGGGCTATGTGCAGGAGAGAACCATCTCTTTCAAA
GATGACGGGAAATACAAGACCCGCGCTGTGGTCAAGTTCGAAGGAGACACACTGGTGAATAGAATCGAGT
TGAAGGGCACAGACTTTAAGGAAGATGGAAACATTCTCGGCCACAAGCTGGAATACAACTTTAACTCCCA
CAATGTGTACATCACAGCCGACAAGCAAAAGAATGGCATCAAGGCTAACTTCACAGTCAGACACAACGTC
GAGGATGGAAGCGTGCAGCTGGCCGACCATTATCAACAGAACACTCCAATCGGCGACGGCCCTGTGCTCC
TCCCAGACAACCATTACCTGTCCACCCAGACAGTCCTGAGCAAAGATCCAAATGAAAAAGGAACATAACT
CGAGCCTCTAGAGGGCCCTATTCTATAGTGTCACCTAAATGCTAGAGCTCGCTGATCAGCCTCGACTGTG
CCTTCTAGTTGCCAGCCATCTGTTGTTTGCCCCTCCCCCGTGCCTTCCTTGACCCTGGAAGGTGCCACTC
CCACTGTCCTTTCCTAATAAAATGAGGAAATTGCATCGCATTGTCTGAGTAGGTGTCATTCTATTCTGGG
GGGTGGGGTGGGGCAGGACAGCAAGGGGGAGGATTGGGAAGACAATAGCAGGCATGCTGGGGATGCGGTG
GGCTCTATGGCTTCTGAGGCGGAAAGAACCAGCTGGGGCTCTAGGGGGTATCCCC
[124 nt withheld, positions 2996-3119]
C
[91 nt withheld, positions 3121-3211]
A
[49 nt withheld, positions 3213-3261]
CCTTTGACGTTGGAGTCCACGTTCTTT
[37 nt withheld, positions 3289-3325]
ACCCTATCTCGGTCTATTCTTTTGATTTATAAGGGATTTTGCCGATTTCGGCCTATTGGTTAAAAAATGA
GCTGATTTAACAAAAATTTAACGCGAATTAATTCTGTGGAATGTGTGTCAGTTAGGGTGTGGAAAGTCCC
CAGGCTCCCCAGCAGGCAGAAGTATGCAAAGCATGCATCTCAATTAGTCAGCAACCAGGTGTGGAAAGTC
CCCAGGCTCCCCAGCAGGCAGAAGTATGCAAAGCATGCATCTCAATTAGTCAGCAACCATAGTCCCGCCC
CTAACTCCGCCCATCCCGCCCCTAACTCCGCCCAGTTCCGCCCATTCTCCGCCCCATGGCTGACTAATTT
TTTTTATTTATGCAGAGGCCGAGGCCGCCTCTGCCTCTGAGCTATTCCAGAAGTAGTGAGGAGGCTTTTT
TGGAGGCCTAGGCTTTTGCAAAAAGCTACCGGTAGCTTGTATATCCATTTTCGGATCTGATCAAGAGACA
GGATGAGGATCGTTTCGCATGATTGAACAAGATGGATTGCACGCAGGTTCTCCGGCCGCTTGGGTGGAGA
GGCTATTCGGCTATGACTGGGCACAACAGACAATCGGCTGCTCTGATGCCGCCGTGTTCCGGCTGTCAGC
GCAGGGGCGCCCGGTTCTTTTTGTCAAGACCGACCTGTCCGGTGCCCTGAATGAACTGCAGGACGAGGCA
GCGCGGCTATCGTGGCTGGCCACGACGGGCGTTCCTTGCGCAGCTGTGCTCGACGTTGTCACTGAAGCGG
GAAGGGACTGGCTGCTATTGGGCGAAGTGCCGGGGCAGGATCTCCTGTCATCTCACCTTGCTCCTGCCGA
GAAAGTATCCATCATGGCTGATGCAATGCGGCGGCTGCATACGCTTGATCCGGCTACCTGCCCATTCGAC
CACCAAGCGAAACATCGCATCGAGCGAGCACGTACTCGGATGGAAGCCGGTCTTGTCGATCAGGATGATC
TGGACGAAGAGCATCAGGGGCTCGCGCCAGCCGAACTGTTCGCCAGGCTCAAGGCGCGCATGCCCGACGG
CGAGGATCTCGTCGTGACCCATGGCGATGCCTGCTTGCCGAATATCATGGTGGAAAATGGCCGCTTTTCT
GGATTCATCGACTGTGGCCGGCTGGGTGTGGCGGACCGCTATCAGGACATAGCGTTGGCTACCCGTGATA
TTGCTGAAGAGCTTGGCGGCGAATGGGCTGACCGCTTCCTCGTGCTTTACGGTATCGCCGCTCCCGATTC
GCAGCGCATCGCCTTCTATCGCCTTCTTGACGAGTTCTTCTGAGCGGGACTCTGGGGTTCGAAATGACCG
ACCAAGCGACGCCCAACCTGCCATCACGAGATTTCGATTCCACCGCCGCCTTCTATGAAAGGTTGGGCTT
CGGAATCGTTTTCCGGGACGCCGGCTGGATGATCCTCCAGCGCGGGGATCTCATGCTGGAGTTCTTCGCC
CACCCCAACTTGTTTATTGCAGCTTATAATGGTTACAAATAAAGCAATAGCATCACAAATTTCACAAATA
AAGCATTTTTTTCACTGCATTCTAGTTGTGGTTTGTCCAAACTCATCAATGTATCTTATCATGTCTGTAT
ACCGTCGACCTCTAGCTAGAGCTTGGCGTAATCATGGTCATAGCTGTTTCCTGTGTGAAATTGTTATCCG
CTCACAATTCCACACAACATACGAGCCGGAAGCATAAAGTGTAAAGCCTGGGGTGCCTAATGAGTGAGCT
AACTCACATTAATTGCGTTGCGCTCACTGCCCGCTTTCCAGTCGGGAAACCTGTCGTGCCAGCTGCATTA
ATGAATCGGCCAACGCGCGGGGAGAGGCGGTTTGCGTATTGGGCGCTCTTCCGCTTCCTCGCTCACTGAC
TCGCTGCGCTCGGTCGTTCGGCTGCGGCGAGCGGTATCAGCTCACTCAAAGGCGGTAATACGGTTATCCA
CAGAATCAGGGGATAACGCAGGAAAGAACATGTGAGCAAAAGGCCAGCAAAAGGCCAGGAACCGTAAAAA
GGCCGCGTTGCTGGCGTTTTTCCATAGGCTCCGCCCCCCTGACGAGCATCACAAAAATCGACGCTCAAGT
CAGAGGTGGCGAAACCCGACAGGACTATAAAGATACCAGGCGTTTCCCCCTGGAAGCTCCCTCGTGCGCT
CTCCTGTTCCGACCCTGCCGCTTACCGGATACCTGTCCGCCTTTCTCCCTTCGGGAAGCGTGGCGCTTTC
TCATAGCTCACGCTGTAGGTATCTCAGTTCGGTGTAGGTCGTTCGCTCCAAGCTGGGCTGTGTGCACGAA
CCCCCCGTTCAGCCCGACCGCTGCGCCTTATCCGGTAACTATCGTCTTGAGTCCAACCCGGTAAGACACG
ACTTATCGCCACTGGCAGCAGCCACTGGTAACAGGATTAGCAGAGCGAGGTATGTAGGCGGTGCTACAGA
GTTCTTGAAGTGGTGGCCTAACTACGGCTACACTAGAAGAACAGTATTTGGTATCTGCGCTCTGCTGAAG
CCAGTTACCTTCGGAAAAAGAGTTGGTAGCTCTTGATCCGGCAAACAAACCACCGCTGGTAGCGGTGGTT
TTTTTGTTTGCAAGCAGCAGATTACGCGCAGAAAAAAAGGATCTCAAGAAGATCCTTTGATCTTTTCTAC
GGGGTCTGACGCTCAGTGGAACGAAAACTCACGTTAAGGGATTTTGGTCATGAGATTATCAAAAAGGATC
TTCACCTAGATCCTTTTAAATTAAAAATGAAGTTTTAAATCAATCTAAAGTATATATGAGTAAACTTGGT
CTGACAGTTACCAATGCTTAATCAGTGAGGCACCTATCTCAGCGATCTGTCTATTTCGTTCATCCATAGT
TGCCTGACTCCCCGTCGTGTAGATAACTACGATACGGGAGGGCTTACCATCTGGCCCCAGTGCTGCAATG
ATACCGCGAGACCCACGCTCACCGGCTCCAGATTTATCAGCAATAAACCAGCCAGCCGGAAGGGCCGAGC
GCAGAAGTGGTCCTGCAACTTTATCCGCCTCCATCCAGTCTATTAATTGTTGCCGGGAAGCTAGAGTAAG
TAGTTCGCCAGTTAATAGTTTGCGCAACGTTGTTGCCATTGCTACAGGCATCGTGGTGTCACGCTCGTCG
TTTGGTATGGCTTCATTCAGCTCCGGTTCCCAACGATCAAGGCGAGTTACATGATCCCCCATGTTGTGCA
AAAAAGCGGTTAGCTCCTTCGGTCCTCCGATCGTTGTCAGAAGTAAGTTGGCCGCAGTGTTATCACTCAT
GGTTATGGCAGCACTGCATAATTCTCTTACTGTCATGCCATCCGTAAGATGCTTTTCTGTGACTGGTGAG
TACTCAACCAAGTCATTCTGAGAATAGTGTATGCGGCGACCGAGTTGCTCTTGCCCGGCGTCAATACGGG
ATAATACCGCGCCACATAGCAGAACTTTAAAAGTGCTCATCATTGGAAAACGTTCTTCGGGGCGAAAACT
CTCAAGGATCTTACCGCTGTTGAGATCCAGTTCGATGTAACCCACTCGTGCACCCAACTGATCTTCAGCA
TCTTTTACTTTCACCAGCGTTTCTGGGTGAGCAAAAACAGGAAGGCAAAATGCCGCAAAAAAGGGAATAA
GGGCGACACGGAAATGTTGAATACTCATACTCTTCCTTTTTCAATATTATTGAAGCATTTATCAGGGTTA
TTGTCTCATGAGCGGATACATATTTGAATGTATTTAGAAAAATAAACAAATAGGGGTTCCGCGCACATTT
CCCCGAAAAGTGCCACCTGACGTC
Features (pLannotate 1.2.2; 24 found; start..end, strand, type, name):
     28..80      -  misc_feature   bom (fragment): basis of mobility region from pBR322
    235..614     +  enhancer       CMV enhancer: human cytomegalovirus immediate early enhancer
    615..818     +  promoter       CMV promoter: human cytomegalovirus (CMV) immediate early promoter
    814..847     +  LTR            5' LTR (truncated) (fragment): truncated 5' long terminal repeat (LTR) from HIV-1
    863..881     +  promoter       T7 promoter: promoter for bacteriophage T7 RNA polymerase
    916..1728    +  CDS            TMEM192: TM192_HUMAN - Experimental evidence at protein level: Swiss-Prot protein existence level 1. From Homo sapiens (Human).
   1759..1827    +  CDS            mAmetrine (fragment): mAmetrine is a basic (constitutively fluorescent) long stokes shift fluorescent protein published in 2008, derived from Aequorea victoria. It is reported to be a very rapidly-maturing monomer with moderate acid sensitivity.
   1912..2016    +  CDS            TOMM20 (fragment): TOM20_HUMAN - Also known as KIAA0016. Experimental evidence at protein level: Swiss-Prot protein existence level 1. Central component of the receptor complex responsible for the recognition and translocation of cytosolically synthesized mitochondrial preproteins. Together with TOM22 functions as the transit peptide receptor at the surface of the mitochondrion outer membrane and facilitates the movement of preproteins into the TOM40 translocation pore (By similarity). Required for the translocation across the mitochondrial outer membrane of cytochrome P450 monooxygenases. From Homo sapiens (Hum
   2011..2649    +  CDS            Trp-less GFP (fragment): Trp-less GFP is a fluorescent protein published in 2012, derived from Aequorea victoria.
   2682..2700    -  promoter       SP6 promoter: promoter for bacteriophage SP6 RNA polymerase
   2726..2950    +  polyA_signal   bGH poly(A) signal: bovine growth hormone polyadenylation signal
   2954..2975    +  promoter       SV40 promoter (fragment): SV40 enhancer and early promoter
   2996..3424    +  rep_origin     f1 ori (sequence partly withheld): f1 bacteriophage origin of replication; arrow indicates direction of (+) strand synthesis
   3438..3767    +  promoter       SV40 promoter: SV40 enhancer and early promoter
   3834..4625    +  CDS            neo: KKA2_KLEPN - Also known as kan, nptII. Experimental evidence at protein level: Swiss-Prot protein existence level 1. Resistance to kanamycin, neomycin, paromomycin, ribostamycin, butirosin and gentamicin B. From Klebsiella pneumoniae.
   4649..4807    +  CDS            ble (fragment): BLE_KLEPN - Experimental evidence at protein level: Swiss-Prot protein existence level 1. Binding protein with a strong affinity to the bleomycin family of antibiotics. Binds to CL990; an antimitotic-antibiotic compound. From Klebsiella pneumoniae.
   4802..4923    +  polyA_signal   SV40 poly(A) signal: SV40 polyadenylation signal
   4996..5012    -  protein_bind   lac operator: The lac repressor binds to the lac operator to inhibit transcription in E. coli. This inhibition can be relieved by adding lactose or isopropyl-β-D-thiogalactopyranoside (IPTG). lac repressor encoded by lacI
   5020..5050    -  promoter       lac promoter: promoter for the E. coli lac operon
   5065..5086    -  protein_bind   CAP binding site: CAP binding activates transcription in the presence of cAMP. E. coli catabolite activator protein
   5099..5191    -  CDS            lacI (fragment): lac repressor; lacI; The lac repressor binds to the lac operator to inhibit transcription in E. coli. This inhibition can be relieved by adding lactose or isopropyl-β-D-thiogalactopyranoside (IPTG).
   5374..5962    -  rep_origin     ori: high-copy-number ColE1/pMB1/pBR322/pUC origin of replication
   6133..6993    -  CDS            AmpR: β-lactamase; bla; confers resistance to ampicillin, carbenicillin, and related antibiotics
   6994..7098    -  promoter       AmpR promoter: bla
