[The description below was written by a language model from this plasmid's Addgene catalogue record and pLannotate feature annotations shown in this document.]
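Description:
SPLICS LY-MT Short P2A is a mammalian expression plasmid built on the pcDNA3.1 backbone, about 7.1 kb in total with a 1.7 kb insert. It encodes a split-GFP-based contact site sensor (SPLICS) for detecting short-range contacts between lysosomes and mitochondria. In E. coli it is maintained at high copy through a ColE1/pUC-type origin and selected with ampicillin via the AmpR (β-lactamase) cassette. An f1 origin is also present. For mammalian cells, an SV40 promoter drives a neomycin phosphotransferase gene followed by an SV40 poly(A) signal, which allows G418 selection of stable transfectants.

The payload is a single open reading frame driven by the CMV enhancer/promoter and terminated by the bGH poly(A) signal, with T7 and SP6 promoters flanking the cloning region. The feature table shows full-length human TMEM192, a lysosomal membrane protein, followed by a very short fragment matched to an Aequorea GFP-family protein. This short fragment is consistent with the small β-strand piece of a split GFP. Downstream is an N-terminal fragment of human TOMM20, an outer mitochondrial membrane anchor, fused to a large GFP-derived fragment that is consistent with the complementary non-fluorescent GFP portion. The annotation does not mark the P2A itself, but the construct name indicates a self-cleaving 2A peptide, which would fit the unannotated gap between the two halves and would let both be produced from one transcript. Fluorescence would be reconstituted only where the lysosomal and mitochondrial membranes come close enough for the fragments to complement, giving a signal at contact sites. The record does not state what linker design defines the "short" range. Several minor annotations (HIV-1 LTR, ble and lacI fragments) are short partial matches, probably backbone remnants or spurious hits rather than functional parts.
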