Addgene plasmid #213614: SPLICS LY-MT Short P2A
Purpose: Detect the short-range Lysosome-Mitochondria contact
Depositing lab: Tito Calì. Depositing organization: University of Padua. Publication: A SPLICS reporter reveals [Formula: see text]-synuclein regulation of lysosome-mitochondria contacts which affects TFEB nuclear translocation. Giamogante F, Barazzuol L, Maiorca F, Poggio E, Esposito A, Masato A, Napolitano G, Vagnoni A, Cali T, Brini M. Nat Commun. 2024 Feb 19;15(1):1516. doi: 10.1038/s41467-024-46007-2. PubMed 38374070.
Backbone
  Vector backbone: pcDNA3.1
  Backbone size w/o insert (bp): 5387
  Total vector size (bp): 7130
  Vector type: Mammalian Expression
  Selectable markers: Neomycin (select with G418)
Growth in bacteria
  Bacterial resistance: Ampicillin, 100 μg/mL
  Growth temperature: 37°C
  Growth strain: DH5alpha
  Copy number: High Copy
Gene/Insert
  Gene/Insert name: SPLICS LY-MT Short P2A
  Species: H. sapiens (human)
  Insert size (bp): 1743
Terms and licenses: Academic/Nonprofit Terms; Industry Terms: Not Available to Industry
How to cite: SPLICS LY-MT Short P2A was a gift from Tito Calì (Addgene plasmid # 213614 ; http://n2t.net/addgene:213614 ; RRID:Addgene_213614)
